Addgene plasmid #211141: pBiT3.1-N_NLE1:1-485
Purpose: Mammalian expression of full-length human NLE1. N-terminal HiBiT tag.
Depositing lab: Cheryl Arrowsmith. Depositing organization: University of Toronto. Publication: A Target Class Ligandability Evaluation of WD40 Repeat-Containing Proteins. Ackloo S, Li F, Szewczyk M, Seitova A, Loppnau P, Zeng H, Xu J, Ahmad S, Arnautova YA, Baghaie AJ, Beldar S, Bolotokova A, Centrella PA, Chau I, Clark MA, Cuozzo JW, Dehghani-Tafti S, Disch JS, Dong A, Dumas A, Feng JA, Ghiabi P, Gibson E, Gilmer J, Goldman B, Green SR, Guie MA, Guilinger JP, Harms N, Herasymenko O, Houliston S, Hutchinson A, Kearnes S, Keefe AD, Kimani SW, Kramer T, Kutera M, Kwak HA, Lento C, Li Y, Liu J, Loup J, Machado RAC, Mulhern CJ, Perveen S, Righetto GL, Riley P, Shrestha S, Sigel EA, Silva M, Sintchak MD, Slakman BL, Taylor RD, Thompson J, Torng W, Underkoffler C, von Rechenberg M, Walsh RT, Watson I, Wilson DJ, Wolf E, Yadav M, Yazdi AK, Zhang J, Zhang Y, Santhakumar V, Edwards AM, Barsyte-Lovejoy D, Schapira M, Brown PJ, Halabelian L, Arrowsmith CH. J Med Chem. 2025 Jan 23;68(2):1092-1112. doi: 10.1021/acs.jmedchem.4c02010. Epub 2024 Nov 4. PubMed 39495097.
Backbone
  Vector backbone: pBiT3.1-N
  Backbone manufacturer: Promega
  Vector type: Mammalian Expression
  Selectable markers: Neomycin (select with G418)
Growth in bacteria
  Bacterial resistance: Kanamycin, 50 μg/mL
  Growth temperature: 37°C
  Growth strain: DH5alpha
  Copy number: High Copy
Gene/Insert
  Gene/Insert name: NLE1:M1-R485
  Species: H. sapiens (human)
  Insert size (bp): 1455
  Mutation: P6A natural variant (VAR_060327). R169K natural variant (VAR_060328) . Q319K natural variant (VAR_035886)
  Entrez Gene: NLE1 (a.k.a. Nle, FLJ10458)
  Promoter: CMV
  Tag / fusion protein: MVSGWRLFKKISGSSGGSSG (N terminal on insert)
  Cloning method: Ligation Independent Cloning
  Sequencing primers: 5′ T7; 3′ TTGCTCAGCGGTGGCAGCAG
Resource information
  A portion of this plasmid was derived from a plasmid made by: Mammalian Gene Collection (BC012075)
Terms and licenses: Academic/Nonprofit Terms; Industry Terms: Not Available to Industry
Depositor comments: 5' Cloning Site: Xho1 (not destroyed), 3' Cloning Site: Xba1 (not destroyed).
How to cite: pBiT3.1-N_NLE1:1-485 was a gift from Cheryl Arrowsmith (Addgene plasmid # 211141 ; http://n2t.net/addgene:211141 ; RRID:Addgene_211141)
