[The description below was written by a language model from this plasmid's Addgene catalogue record and pLannotate feature annotations shown in this document.]
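Description:
pBiT3.1-N_NLE1:1-485 is a mammalian expression plasmid built on the Promega pBiT3.1-N backbone, carrying full-length human NLE1 (residues M1 to R485, a 1,455 bp insert derived from a Mammalian Gene Collection clone) fused at its N-terminus to the HiBiT peptide through a short glycine/serine linker. HiBiT is the small complementing fragment of the split NanoLuc system; it yields luminescence when paired with the larger LgBiT partner, allowing sensitive quantification of the tagged protein. The coding sequence carries three annotated natural variants (P6A, R169K and Q319K). It was inserted by ligation-independent cloning between XhoI and XbaI sites that remain intact.

Expression is driven by the CMV immediate-early enhancer and promoter, followed by a chimeric β-globin/immunoglobulin intron that aids transcript processing, and is terminated by an SV40 polyadenylation signal. A T7 promoter upstream of the open reading frame serves as a sequencing primer site. The automated annotation marks only part of the NLE1 reading frame as a fragment, although the catalogue entry states that the insert is full length.

The plasmid replicates in E. coli at high copy from a ColE1/pUC-type origin and is selected with kanamycin through an EM7-driven neo (nptII) gene, which is preceded by a loxP site. The catalogue lists neomycin/G418 as the mammalian selectable marker, whereas the feature table shows only a bacterial promoter directly upstream of neo, plus a separate SV40 promoter-driven blasticidin S deaminase cassette with a synthetic poly(A) signal; the record does not reconcile these. The construct was deposited in connection with a study evaluating the ligandability of WD40 repeat-containing proteins, though the record does not describe the specific assays it was used in.
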