Features (pLannotate 1.2.2; 17 found; start..end, strand, type, name):
     24..105     -  polyA_signal   SV40 poly(A) signal: SV40 polyadenylation signal
    128..211     -  CDS            large T antigen (fragment): large T antigen from SV40 (simian virus 40)
    276..641     +  enhancer       CMV enhancer: human cytomegalovirus immediate early enhancer
    643..842     +  promoter       CMV promoter: human cytomegalovirus (CMV) immediate early promoter
    981..1113    +  intron         chimeric intron: chimera between introns from human β-globin and immunoglobulin heavy chain genes
   1157..1175    +  promoter       T7 promoter: promoter for bacteriophage T7 RNA polymerase
   1250..2476    +  CDS            NLE1 (fragment): NLE1_HUMAN - Experimental evidence at protein level: Swiss-Prot protein existence level 1. Plays a role in regulating Notch activity. Plays a role in regulating the expression of CDKN1A and several members of the Wnt pathway, probably via its effects on Notch activity. Required during embryogenesis for inner mass cell survival (By similarity). From Homo sapiens (Human).
   2735..2753    +  misc_feature   MCS (fragment): pUC18/19 multiple cloning site
   2802..2923    -  polyA_signal   SV40 poly(A) signal: SV40 polyadenylation signal
   2946..3014    -  CDS            large T antigen (fragment): large T antigen from SV40 (simian virus 40)
   3038..3071    +  protein_bind   loxP: Cre-mediated recombination occurs in the 8-bp core sequence (GCATACAT). Cre recombinase
   3081..3128    +  promoter       EM7 promoter: synthetic bacterial promoter&nbsp
   3160..3951    +  CDS            neo: KKA2_KLEPN - Also known as kan, nptII. Experimental evidence at protein level: Swiss-Prot protein existence level 1. Resistance to kanamycin, neomycin, paromomycin, ribostamycin, butirosin and gentamicin B. From Klebsiella pneumoniae.
   4112..4700    -  rep_origin     ori: high-copy-number ColE1/pMB1/pBR322/pUC origin of replication
   4826..4874    -  polyA_signal   poly(A) signal: synthetic polyadenylation signal
   4898..5296    -  CDS            BSD: blasticidin S deaminase; Aspergillus terreus BSD; confers resistance to blasticidin
   5327..5684    -  promoter       SV40 promoter: SV40 enhancer and early promoter
>Addgene plasmid #211141 | pBiT3.1-N_NLE1:1-485 | addgene full sequence | sequence record 426023 | Addgene NGS Result
AAGACGCGTTAATTAAGACGTCGGCAGTGAAAAAAATGCTTTATTTGTGAAATTTGTGATGCTATTGCTT
TATTTGTAACCATTATAAGCTGCAATAAACAAGTTAACAACAACAATTGCATTCATTTTATGTTTCAGGT
TCAGGGGGAGGTGTGGGAGGTTTTTTAAAGCAAGTAAAACCTCTACAAATGTGGTATGGCTGATTATGAT
CCGCGGCCGCAATACGTCGACGTTATCAGCTGACTTCGTACGAGAGCCTAGGATTATGGCGCGCCACTAG
TTATTAATAGTAATCAATTACGGGGTCATTAGTTCATAGCCCATATATGGAGTTCCGCGTTACATAACTT
ACGGTAAATGGCCCGCCTGGCTGACCGCCCAACGACCCCCGCCCATTGACGTCAATAATGACGTATGTTC
CCATAGTAACGCCAATAGGGACTTTCCATTGACGTCAATGGGTGGAGTATTTACGGTAAACTGCCCACTT
GGCAGTACATCAAGTGTATCATATGCCAAGTCCGCCCCCTATTGACGTCAATGACGGTAAATGGCCCGCC
TGGCATTATGCCCAGTACATGACCTTACGGGACTTTCCTACTTGGCAGTACATCTACGTATTAGTCATCG
CTATTACCATGGTGATGCGGTTTTGGCAGTACACCAATGGGCGTGGATAGCGGTTTGACTCACGGGGATT
TCCAAGTCTCCACCCCATTGACGTCAATGGGAGTTTGTTTTGGCACCAAAATCAACGGGACTTTCCAAAA
TGTCGTAATAACCCCGCCCCGTTGACGCAAATGGGCGGTAGGCGTGTACGGTGGGAGGTCTATATAAGCA
GAGCTGGTTTAGTGAACCGTCAGATCACTAGAATCTTTATTGCGGTAGTTTATCACAGTTAAATTGCTAA
CGCAGTCAGTGCTTCTGACACAACAGTCTCGAACTTAAGCTGCAGAAGTTGGTCGTGAGGCACTGGGCAG
GTAAGTATCAAGGTTACAAGACAGGTTTAAGGAGACCAATAGAAACTGGGCTTGTCGAGACAGAGAAGAC
TCTTGCGTTTCTGATAGGCACCTATTGGTCTTACTGACATCCACTTTGCCTTTCTCTCCACAGGTGTCCA
CTCCCAGTTCAATTACAGCTCTTAAGGCTAGAGTATTAATACGACTCACTATAGGGGTTAGCGATCGCCA
TGGTGAGCGGCTGGCGGCTGTTCAAGAAGATTAGCGGGAGCTCCGGTGGCTCGAGCGGTATGGCGGCAGC
AGTGGCGGACGAGGCGGTGGCGCGCGATGTGCAGCGGTTGCTAGTGCAGTTCCAGGATGAGGGCGGGCAG
CTGCTGGGTTCCCCGTTCGACGTGCCCGTGGACATCACCCCGGACAGGCTGCAGCTCGTGTGCAACGCGC
TACTGGCCCAGGAGGATCCCCTGCCACTGGCTTTCTTTGTCCACGATGCTGAGATCGTCTCCTCACTGGG
GAAGACGTTGGAGTCCCAGGCAGTGGAGACAGAGAAGGTCCTAGACATCATCTACCAGCCACAGGCTATC
TTCAGAGTCCGGGCTGTGACTCGCTGCACCAGCTCCTTGGAGGGTCACAGTGAGGCAGTCATTTCTGTGG
CCTTCAGCCCTACGGGAAAGTACCTGGCCAGTGGCTCTGGAGACACCACCGTGCGCTTCTGGGATCTCAG
CACAGAGACACCACATTTCACATGCAAGGGACACAGACACTGGGTCCTTAGTATATCCTGGTCTCCAGAT
GGCAAGAAGCTGGCCTCAGGCTGCAAGAATGGCCAGATTCTCCTCTGGGACCCAAGCACAGGGAAGCAGG
TGGGCAGGACCCTCGCTGGCCACAGCAAGTGGATCACAGGCCTGAGCTGGGAGCCCCTCCATGCGAACCC
TGAGTGCCGCTATGTGGCCAGCAGCTCCAAGGATGGCAGTGTGCGGATCTGGGACACAACTGCAGGCCGC
TGTGAGCGCATCCTCACCGGGCACACCCAGTCGGTCACCTGTCTCCGGTGGGGAGGGGACGGGCTTCTCT
ACTCTGCCTCCCAGGACCGCACCATCAAAGTCTGGAGAGCTCATGACGGTGTGCTGTGCCGGACTCTGCA
AGGCCACGGCCACTGGGTGAACACCATGGCCCTCAGCACTGACTATGCCCTGCGCACTGGGGCCTTTGAA
CCTGCTGAGGCCTCAGTTAATCCCCAAGACCTCAAAGGATCCTTGCAGGAGTTGAAGGAGAGGGCTCTGA
GCCGATACAACCTCGTGCGGGGCCAGGGTCCAGAGAGGCTGGTGTCTGGCTCCGACGACTTCACCTTATT
CCTGTGGTCCCCAGCAGAGGACAAAAAGCCTCTCACTCGGATGACAGGACACCAAGCTCTCATCAACCAG
GTGCTCTTCTCTCCTGACTCCCGCATCGTGGCTAGTGCCTCCTTTGACAAGTCCATCAAGCTGTGGGATG
GCAGGACGGGCAAGTACCTGGCTTCCCTACGCGGCCACGTGGCTGCCGTGTACCAGATTGCGTGGTCAGC
TGACAGTCGGCTCCTGGTCAGCGGCAGCAGTGACAGCACACTGAAGGTGTGGGATGTGAAGGCCCAGAAG
CTGGCCATGGACCTGCCCGGCCACGCGGATGAGGTATATGCTGTTGACTGGAGTCCAGATGGCCAGAGAG
TGGCAAGTGGTGGGAAGGACAAATGCCTCCGGATATGGAGGAGATAATCTAGAGGTCAAGCTTCGGGGGT
TTAAACCTGCAGGCATGCAAGCTGATTTGGCTGCTGCCACCGCTGAGCAAGGCCGCTTCGAGCAGACATG
ATAAGATACATTGATGAGTTTGGACAAACCACAACTAGAATGCAGTGAAAAAAATGCTTTATTTGTGAAA
TTTGTGATGCTATTGCTTTATTTGTAACCATTATAAGCTGCAATAAACAAGTTAACAACAACAATTGCAT
TCATTTTATGTTTCAGGTTCAGGGGGAGATGTGGGAGGTTTTTTTAAGCAAGTAAAACCTCTACAAATGT
GGTAAAATCTTAATTAAGACTTCTAATATAACTTCGTATAGCATACATTATACGAAGTTATGGTTCCACT
GTTGACAATTAATCATCGGCATAGTATATCGGCATAGTATAATACGACAAGGTGAGGAACTAAACCCAGG
AGGCAGATCATGATTGAACAAGATGGATTGCACGCAGGTTCTCCGGCCGCTTGGGTGGAGAGGCTATTCG
GCTATGACTGGGCACAACAGACAATCGGCTGCTCTGATGCCGCCGTGTTCCGGCTGTCAGCGCAGGGGCG
CCCGGTTCTTTTTGTCAAGACCGACCTGTCCGGTGCCCTGAATGAACTGCAGGACGAGGCAGCGCGGCTA
TCGTGGCTGGCCACGACGGGCGTTCCTTGCGCAGCTGTGCTCGACGTTGTCACTGAAGCGGGAAGGGACT
GGCTGCTATTGGGCGAAGTGCCGGGGCAGGATCTCCTGTCATCTCACCTTGCTCCTGCCGAGAAAGTATC
CATCATGGCTGATGCAATGCGGCGGCTGCATACGCTTGATCCGGCTACCTGCCCATTCGACCACCAAGCG
AAACATCGCATCGAGCGAGCACGTACTCGGATGGAAGCCGGTCTTGTCGATCAGGATGATCTGGACGAAG
AGCATCAGGGGCTCGCGCCAGCCGAACTGTTCGCCAGGCTCAAGGCGCGCATGCCCGACGGCGAGGATCT
CGTCGTGACCCATGGCGATGCCTGCTTGCCGAATATCATGGTGGAAAATGGCCGCTTTTCTGGATTCATC
GACTGTGGCCGGCTGGGTGTGGCGGACCGCTATCAGGACATAGCGTTGGCTACCCGTGATATTGCTGAAG
AGCTTGGCGGCGAATGGGCTGACCGCTTCCTCGTGCTTTACGGTATCGCCGCTCCCGATTCGCAGCGCAT
CGCCTTCTATCGCCTTCTTGACGAGTTCTTCTGATTCGAAATGACCGACCAAGCGACGCCCAACCGGTAT
CAGCTCACTCAAAGGCGGTAATACGGTTATCCACAGAATCAGGGGATAACGCAGGAAAGAACATGTGAGC
AAAAGGCCAGCAAAAGGCCAGGAACCGTAAAAAGGCCGCGTTGCTGGCGTTTTTCCATAGGCTCCGCCCC
CCTGACGAGCATCACAAAAATCGACGCTCAAGTCAGAGGTGGCGAAACCCGACAGGACTATAAAGATACC
AGGCGTTTCCCCCTGGAAGCTCCCTCGTGCGCTCTCCTGTTCCGACCCTGCCGCTTACCGGATACCTGTC
CGCCTTTCTCCCTTCGGGAAGCGTGGCGCTTTCTCATAGCTCACGCTGTAGGTATCTCAGTTCGGTGTAG
GTCGTTCGCTCCAAGCTGGGCTGTGTGCACGAACCCCCCGTTCAGCCCGACCGCTGCGCCTTATCCGGTA
ACTATCGTCTTGAGTCCAACCCGGTAAGACACGACTTATCGCCACTGGCAGCAGCCACTGGTAACAGGAT
TAGCAGAGCGAGGTATGTAGGCGGTGCTACAGAGTTCTTGAAGTGGTGGCCTAACTACGGCTACACTAGA
AGGACAGTATTTGGTATCTGCGCTCTGCTGAAGCCAGTTACCTTCGGAAAAAGAGTTGGTAGCTCTTGAT
CCGGCAAACAAACCACCGCTGGTAGCGGTGGTTTTTTTGTTTGCAAGCAGCAGATTACGCGCAGAAAAAA
AGGATTTCAAGAAGATCCTTTGATCTTTTCTACGGGGTCTGACGCTCAGTGGAACGAAAACTCACGTTAA
GGGATTTTGGTCATGAGATTATCAAAAAGGATCTTCACCTAGATCCTTTTATAGTCCGGAATCGTCACAC
AAAAAACCAACACACAGATGTAATGAAAATAAAGATATTTTATTGCGGCCATCGTGATGGCTAGAGTTTA
GCCCTCCCACACATAACCAGAGGGCAGCAATTCACGAATCCCAACTGCCGTCGGCTGTCCATCACTGTCC
TTCACTATGGCTTTGATCCCAGGATGCAGATCGAGAAGCACCTGTCGGCACCGTCCGCAGGGGCTCAAGA
TGCCCCTGTTCTCATTTCCGATCGCGACGATACAAGTCAGGTTGCCAGCTGCCGCAGCAGCAGCAGTGCC
CAGCACCACGAGTTCTGCACAAGGTCCCCCAGTAAAATGATATACATTGACACCAGTGAAGATGCGGCCG
TCGCTAGAGAGAGCTGCGCTGGCGACGCTGTAGTCTTCAGAGATGGGGATGCTGTTGATTGTAGCCGTTG
CTCTTTCAATGAGGGTGGATTCTTCTTGAGACAAAGGCTTGGCCATGGTGGCGCTAGTGTCAGAAGAATC
GAGCTTTTTGCAAAAGCCTAGGCCTCCAAAAAAGCCTCCTCACTACTTCTGGAATAGCTCAGAGGCCGAG
GCGGCCTCGGCCTCTGCATAAATAAAAAAAATTAGTCAGCCATGGGGCGGAGAATGGGCGGAACTGGGCG
GAGTTAGGGGCGGGATGGGCGGAGTTAGGGGCGGGACTATGGTTGCTGACTAATTGAGATGCATGCTTTG
CATACTTCTGCCTGCTGGGGAGCCTGGGGACTTTCCACACCTGGTTGCTGACTAATTGAGATGCATGCTT
TGCATACTTCTGCCTGCTGGGGAGCCTGGGGACTTTCCACACCCTAACTGACACACATTCCACAGCTGGT
TCTTTCCGCCTCAGAAGGTACCTAACCAAGTTCCTCTTTCAGAGGTTATTTCAGGCCATGGTGCTGCGC
