>Addgene plasmid #211141 | pBiT3.1-N_NLE1:1-485 | depositor partial sequence | sequence record 411760 | Insert sequence
ATGGCGGCAGCAGTGGCGGACGAGGCGGTGGCGCGCGATGTGCAGCGGTTGCTAGTGCAGTTCCAGGATG
AGGGCGGGCAGCTGCTGGGTTCCCCGTTCGACGTGCCCGTGGACATCACCCCGGACAGGCTGCAGCTCGT
GTGCAACGCGCTACTGGCCCAGGAGGATCCCCTGCCACTGGCTTTCTTTGTCCACGATGCTGAGATCGTC
TCCTCACTGGGGAAGACGTTGGAGTCCCAGGCAGTGGAGACAGAGAAGGTCCTAGACATCATCTACCAGC
CACAGGCTATCTTCAGAGTCCGGGCTGTGACTCGCTGCACCAGCTCCTTGGAGGGTCACAGTGAGGCAGT
CATTTCTGTGGCCTTCAGCCCTACGGGAAAGTACCTGGCCAGTGGCTCTGGAGACACCACCGTGCGCTTC
TGGGATCTCAGCACAGAGACACCACATTTCACATGCAAGGGACACAGACACTGGGTCCTTAGTATATCCT
GGTCTCCAGATGGCAAGAAGCTGGCCTCAGGCTGCAAGAATGGCCAGATTCTCCTCTGGGACCCAAGCAC
AGGGAAGCAGGTGGGCAGGACCCTCGCTGGCCACAGCAAGTGGATCACAGGCCTGAGCTGGGAGCCCCTC
CATGCGAACCCTGAGTGCCGCTATGTGGCCAGCAGCTCCAAGGATGGCAGTGTGCGGATCTGGGACACAA
CTGCAGGCCGCTGTGAGCGCATCCTCACCGGGCACACCCAGTCGGTCACCTGTCTCCGGTGGGGAGGGGA
CGGGCTTCTCTACTCTGCCTCCCAGGACCGCACCATCAAAGTCTGGAGAGCTCATGACGGTGTGCTGTGC
CGGACTCTGCAAGGCCACGGCCACTGGGTGAACACCATGGCCCTCAGCACTGACTATGCCCTGCGCACTG
GGGCCTTTGAACCTGCTGAGGCCTCAGTTAATCCCCAAGACCTCAAAGGATCCTTGCAGGAGTTGAAGGA
GAGGGCTCTGAGCCGATACAACCTCGTGCGGGGCCAGGGTCCAGAGAGGCTGGTGTCTGGCTCCGACGAC
TTCACCTTATTCCTGTGGTCCCCAGCAGAGGACAAAAAGCCTCTCACTCGGATGACAGGACACCAAGCTC
TCATCAACCAGGTGCTCTTCTCTCCTGACTCCCGCATCGTGGCTAGTGCCTCCTTTGACAAGTCCATCAA
GCTGTGGGATGGCAGGACGGGCAAGTACCTGGCTTCCCTACGCGGCCACGTGGCTGCCGTGTACCAGATT
GCGTGGTCAGCTGACAGTCGGCTCCTGGTCAGCGGCAGCAGTGACAGCACACTGAAGGTGTGGGATGTGA
AGGCCCAGAAGCTGGCCATGGACCTGCCCGGCCACGCGGATGAGGTATATGCTGTTGACTGGAGTCCAGA
TGGCCAGAGAGTGGCAAGTGGTGGGAAGGACAAATGCCTCCGGATATGGAGGAGA
